>Addgene plasmid #44826 | pUASP dsRed Rab7 DN | addgene partial sequence | sequence record 62814 | dsRed1-C 5'-AGCTGGACATCACCTCCCACAACG-3'
CATCGTGGAGCAGTACGAGCGCACCGAGGGCCGCCACCACCTGTTCCTGAGATCTCGAGCTCAAGCTTCG
AATTCTGCAGTCGACGGTACCGCGGGCCCGGGATCATCAACAAGTTTGTACAAAAAAGCAGGCTTAATGT
CCGGACGTAAGAAATCCCTACTGAAAGTCATCATTCTGGGCGACAGCAGTGTGGGCAAGAACTCTCTGAT
GAATCAGTATGTAAACAAACGCTTCTCCAACCAATACAAAGCCACGATCGGAGCTGATTTCTGCACGAAA
GAGGTGGTGGTCAACGACCGAGTGGTCACAATGCAGATCTGGGACACTGCTGGTCAGGAACGCTTCCAGT
CGCTTGGAGTGGCGTTTTACCGCGGAGCCGACTGCTGCGTGCTTGTCTACGATGTGACGGCGCCGAACTC
GTTCAAGAATCTCGACTCCTGGCGCGACGAGTTCCTCATACAGGCCAGTCCACGAGACCCCGATCACTTC
CCCTTCGTTGTGTTGGGCAATAAGGTGGATTTGGACAACCGCCAGGTGTCCACGCGTCGAGCGCAGCAAT
GGTGCCAATCTAAGAACGATATACCCTACTACGAAACGTCCGCCAAGGAGGGCATCAACGTGGAGATGGC
GTTTCAAGTTATAGCCAAGAATGCGTTAGAGTTGGAGGCGGAGGCTGAAGTTATCAACGATTTCCCCGAT
CAGATTACCTTGGGCTCGCAAAACAATCGTCCTGGCAATCCTGACAACTGTCAGTGCTAAAACCCAGCTT
TCTTGTACAAAGTGGTTGATGATCCTCTAGAGTCGACCTCGAACGTTAACGTTAACGTAACGTTAACTCG
AGGAGCTTGATAACATTATACCTAAACCCATGGTCAAGAGTAAACATTTCTGCCTTTGAAGTTGA
