[The description below was written by a language model from this plasmid's Addgene catalogue record.]
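Description:
pUASP dsRed Rab7 DN is a Drosophila expression plasmid built on the pUASP backbone (about 9.9 kb without the insert) and designed for GAL4-dependent expression of a tagged, dominant-negative Rab7 GTPase in flies. pUASP-type vectors are generally P-element transformation vectors in which GAL4-binding upstream activating sequences drive a promoter suited to expression in the germline as well as somatic tissues. No feature table accompanies this record, however, so the exact promoter, transposon ends, transformation marker and bacterial origin are not documented here. In E. coli the plasmid is selected with ampicillin; its copy number is listed as unknown.

The insert is the Drosophila melanogaster Rab7 coding sequence (CG5915) carrying the T22N substitution, which the record annotates as dominant negative. Equivalent substitutions in small GTPases typically favour the GDP-bound or nucleotide-free state, and so interfere with the activity of the endogenous protein. The gene was introduced by Gateway recombination downstream of a dsRed coding sequence supplied by the backbone, giving an N-terminal red fluorescent fusion. This orientation leaves free the C-terminus, where Rab proteins are normally prenylated for membrane attachment.

The plasmid belongs to a systematic collection of Drosophila Rab constructs. Once integrated into the fly genome and crossed to a chosen GAL4 driver line, a construct of this kind allows tissue- or stage-specific disruption of Rab7 function, which is classically associated with late endosomal and lysosomal trafficking, while the dsRed tag lets the expressing cells and the location of the mutant protein be seen.
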