Addgene plasmid #44826: pUASP dsRed Rab7 DN
Depositing lab: Matthew Scott. Depositing organization: Stanford University. Publication: Thirty-one flavors of Drosophila rab proteins. Zhang J, Schulze KL, Hiesinger PR, Suyama K, Wang S, Fish M, Acar M, Hoskins RA, Bellen HJ, Scott MP. Genetics. 2007 Jun;176(2):1307-22. Epub 2007 Apr 3. 10.1534/genetics.106.066761 PubMed 17409086.
Backbone
  Vector backbone: pUASP
  Backbone size w/o insert (bp): 9939
  Vector type: Insect Expression ; Drosophila
Growth in bacteria
  Bacterial resistance: Ampicillin, 100 μg/mL
  Growth temperature: 37°C
  Growth strain: DH5alpha
  Copy number: Unknown
Gene/Insert
  Gene/Insert name: Rab7
  Species: D. melanogaster (fly)
  Mutation: T22N (dominant negative)
  Entrez Gene: Rab7 (a.k.a. Dmel_CG5915, AAF56218, CG5915, DRAB7, DRab7, Dm Rab7, DmRab7, Dmel\CG5915, Drab7, O76742, RAB7, Rab-7, Rab-r7, Rab7A, dRab7, drab7, rab7)
  Tag / fusion protein: dsRed (N terminal on backbone)
  Cloning method: Gateway Cloning
  Sequencing primers: 5′ dsRed1-C; 3′ pUASp-3
Terms and licenses: Academic/Nonprofit Terms; Industry Terms: Not Available to Industry
How to cite: pUASP dsRed Rab7 DN was a gift from Matthew Scott (Addgene plasmid # 44826 ; http://n2t.net/addgene:44826 ; RRID:Addgene_44826)
